>Addgene plasmid #201392 | L_NLS 41kDa (BFP) | addgene full sequence | sequence record 399906 | Addgene NGS Result
GTCATTAGTTCATAGCCCATATATGGAGTTCCGCGTTACATAACTTACGGTAAATGGCCCGCCTGGCTGA
CCGCCCAACGACCCCCGCCCATTGACGTCAATAATGACGTATGTTCCCATAGTAACGCCAATAGGGACTT
TCCATTGACGTCAATGGGTGGAGTATTTACGGTAAACTGCCCACTTGGCAGTACATCAAGTGTATCATAT
GCCAAGTACGCCCCCTATTGACGTCAATGACGGTAAATGGCCCGCCTGGCATTATGCCCAGTACATGACC
TTATGGGACTTTCCTACTTGGCAGTACATCTACGTATTAGTCATCGCTATTACCATGGTGATGCGGTTTT
GGCAGTACATCAATGGGCGTGGATAGCGGTTTGACTCACGGGGATTTCCAAGTCTCCACCCCATTGACGT
CAATGGGAGTTTGTTTTGGCACCAAAATCAACGGGACTTTCCAAAATGTCGTAACAACTCCGCCCCATTG
ACGCAAATGGGCGGTAGGCGTGTACGGTGGGAGGTCTATATAAGCAGAGCTGGTTTAGTGAACCGTCAGA
TCCGCTAGCGCTACCGGTCGCCACCATGGGCCCAAAAAAGGCCAGAAAAGTTGGAGGCGGGGGCAGCGTG
AGCAAGGGCGAGGAGCTGTTCACCGGGGTGGTGCCCATCCTGGTCGAGCTGGACGGCGACGTAAACGGCC
ACAAGTTCAGCGTGAGGGGCGAGGGCGAGGGCGATGCCACCAACGGCAAGCTGACCCTGAAGTTCATCTG
CACCACCGGCAAGCTGCCCGTGCCCTGGCCCACCCTCGTGACCACCCTGAGCCACGGCGTGCAGTGCTTC
GCCCGCTACCCCGACCACATGAAGCAGCACGACTTCTTCAAGTCCGCCATGCCCGAAGGCTACGTCCAGG
AGCGCACCATCTTCTTCAAGGACGACGGCACCTACAAGACCCGCGCCGAGGTGAAGTTCGAGGGCGACAC
CCTGGTGAACCGCATCGAGCTGAAGGGCGTCGACTTCAAGGAGGACGGCAACATCCTGGGGCACAAGCTG
GAGTACAACTTCAACAGCCACAACATCTATATCATGGCCGTCAAGCAGAAGAACGGCATCAAGGTGAACT
TCAAGATCCGCCACAACGTGGAGGACGGCAGCGTGCAGCTCGCCGACCACTACCAGCAGAACACCCCCAT
CGGCGACGGCCCCGTGCTGCTGCCCGACAGCCACTACCTGAGCACCCAGTCCGTGCTGAGCAAAGACCCC
AACGAGAAGCGCGATCACATGGTCCTGCTGGAGTTCCGCACCGCCGCCGGGATCACTCTCGGCATGGACG
AGCTGTGCAAGAAGCTTGCTCAACAAAATGCTTTTTATCAAGTCTTAAATATGCCTAACTTAAATGCTGA
TCAACGCAATGGTTTTATCCAAAGCCTTAAAGATGATCCAAGCCAAAGTGCTAACGTTTTAGGTGAAGCT
CAAAAACTTAATGACTCTCAAGCTCCAAAAGCTGATGCGCAACAAAATAACTTCAACAAAGATCAACAAA
GCGCCTTCTATGAAATCTTGAACATGCCTAACTTAAACGAAGCGCAACGTAACGGCTTCATTCAAAGTCT
TAAAGACGACCCAAGCCAAAGCACTAACGTTTTAGGTGAAGCTAAAAAATTAAACGAATCTCAAGCACCG
AAAGCTGATAACAATTAAGTCGACCCGGGTATCCGTATGATGTGCCTGACTACGCATGATATCTCGAGCA
CCACCACCACCACCACTGAGATCCGGCTGCTAACAAAGCCCGAAAGGAAGCTGAGTTGGCTGCTGCCACC
GCTGAGCAATAACTAGCATAACCCCTTGGGGCCTCTAAACGGGTCTTGAGGGGTTTTTTGCTGAAAGGAG
GAACTATATCCGGATGTGGTTTGTCCAAACTCATCAATGTATCTTAACGCGTAAATTGTAAGCGTTAATA
TTTTGTTAAAATTCGCGTTAAATTTTTGTTAAATCAGCTCATTTTTTAACCAATAGGCCGAAATCGGCAA
AATCCCTTATAAATCAAAAGAATAGACCGAGATAGGGT
[37 nt withheld, positions 2069-2105]
AAAGAACGTGGACTCCAACGTCAAAGG
[49 nt withheld, positions 2133-2181]
T
[91 nt withheld, positions 2183-2273]
G
[124 nt withheld, positions 2275-2398]
CAGGTGGCACTTTTCGGGGAAATGTGCGCGGAACCCCTATTTGTTTATTTTTCTAAATACATTCAAATAT
GTATCCGCTCATGAGACAATAACCCTGATAAATGCTTCAATAATATTGAAAAAGGAAGAGTCCTGAGGCG
GAAAGAACCAGCTGTGGAATGTGTGTCAGTTAGGGTGTGGAAAGTCCCCAGGCTCCCCAGCAGGCAGAAG
TATGCAAAGCATGCATCTCAATTAGTCAGCAACCAGGTGTGGAAAGTCCCCAGGCTCCCCAGCAGGCAGA
AGTATGCAAAGCATGCATCTCAATTAGTCAGCAACCATAGTCCCGCCCCTAACTCCGCCCAGTTCCGCCC
ATTCTCCGCCCCATGGCTGACTAATTTTTTTTATTTATGCAGAGGCCGAGGCCGCCTCGGCCTCTGAGCT
ATTCCAGAAGTAGTGAGGAGGCTTTTTTGGAGGCCTAGGCTTTTGCAAAGATCGATCAAGAGACAGGATG
AGGATCGTTTCGCATGATTGAACAAGATGGATTGCACGCAGGTTCTCCGGCCGCTTGGGTGGAGAGGCTA
TTCGGCTATGACTGGGCACAACAGACAATCGGCTGCTCTGATGCCGCCGTGTTCCGGCTGTCAGCGCAGG
GGCGCCCGGTTCTTTTTGTCAAGACCGACCTGTCCGGTGCCCTGAATGAACTGCAAGACGAGGCAGCGCG
GCTATCGTGGCTGGCCACGACGGGCGTTCCTTGCGCAGCTGTGCTCGACGTTGTCACTGAAGCGGGAAGG
GACTGGCTGCTATTGGGCGAAGTGCCGGGGCAGGATCTCCTGTCATCTCACCTTGCTCCTGCCGAGAAAG
TATCCATCATGGCTGATGCAATGCGGCGGCTGCATACGCTTGATCCGGCTACCTGCCCATTCGACCACCA
AGCGAAACATCGCATCGAGCGAGCACGTACTCGGATGGAAGCCGGTCTTGTCGATCAGGATGATCTGGAC
GAAGAGCATCAGGGGCTCGCGCCAGCCGAACTGTTCGCCAGGCTCAAGGCGAGCATGCCCGACGGCGAGG
ATCTCGTCGTGACCCATGGCGATGCCTGCTTGCCGAATATCATGGTGGAAAATGGCCGCTTTTCTGGATT
CATCGACTGTGGCCGGCTGGGTGTGGCGGACCGCTATCAGGACATAGCGTTGGCTACCCGTGATATTGCT
GAAGAGCTTGGCGGCGAATGGGCTGACCGCTTCCTCGTGCTTTACGGTATCGCCGCTCCCGATTCGCAGC
GCATCGCCTTCTATCGCCTTCTTGACGAGTTCTTCTGAGCGGGACTCTGGGGTTCGAAATGACCGACCAA
GCGACGCCCAACCTGCCATCACGAGATTTCGATTCCACCGCCGCCTTCTATGAAAGGTTGGGCTTCGGAA
TCGTTTTCCGGGACGCCGGCTGGATGATCCTCCAGCGCGGGGATCTCATGCTGGAGTTCTTCGCCCACCC
TAGGGGGAGGCTAACTGAAACACGGAAGGAGACAATACCGGAAGGAACCCGCGCTATGACGGCAATAAAA
AGACAGAATAAAACGCACGGTGTTGGGTCGTTTGTTCATAAACGCGGGGTTCGGTCCCAGGGCTGGCACT
CTGTCGATACCCCACCGAGACCCCATTGGGGCCAATACGCCCGCGTTTCTTCCTTTTCCCCACCCCACCC
CCCAAGTTCGGGTGAAGGCCCAGGGCTCGCAGCCAACGTCGGGGCGGCAGGCCCTGCCATAGCCTCAGGT
TACTCATATATACTTTAGATTGATTTAAAACTTCATTTTTAATTTAAAAGGATCTAGGTGAAGATCCTTT
TTGATAATCTCATGACCAAAATCCCTTAACGTGAGTTTTCGTTCCACTGAGCGTCAGACCCCGTAGAAAA
GATCAAAGGATCTTCTTGAGATCCTTTTTTTCTGCGCGTAATCTGCTGCTTGCAAACAAAAAAACCACCG
CTACCAGCGGTGGTTTGTTTGCCGGATCAAGAGCTACCAACTCTTTTTCCGAAGGTAACTGGCTTCAGCA
GAGCGCAGATACCAAATACTGTTCTTCTAGTGTAGCCGTAGTTAGGCCACCACTTCAAGAACTCTGTAGC
ACCGCCTACATACCTCGCTCTGCTAATCCTGTTACCAGTGGCTGCTGCCAGTGGCGATAAGTCGTGTCTT
ACCGGGTTGGACTCAAGACGATAGTTACCGGATAAGGCGCAGCGGTCGGGCTGAACGGGGGGTTCGTGCA
CACAGCCCAGCTTGGAGCGAACGACCTACACCGAACTGAGATACCTACAGCGTGAGCTATGAGAAAGCGC
CACGCTTCCCGAAGGGAGAAAGGCGGACAGGTATCCGGTAAGCGGCAGGGTCGGAACAGGAGAGCGCACG
AGGGAGCTTCCAGGGGGAAACGCCTGGTATCTTTATAGTCCTGTCGGGTTTCGCCACCTCTGACTTGAGC
GTCGATTTTTGTGATGCTCGTCAGGGGGGCGGAGCCTATGGAAAAACGCCAGCAACGCGGCCTTTTTACG
GTTCCTGGCCTTTTGCTGGCCTTTTGCTCACATGTTCTTTCCTGCGTTATCCCCTGATTCTGTGGATAAC
CGTATTACCGCCATGCATTAGTTATTAATAGTAATCAATTACGGG
Features (pLannotate 1.2.2; 19 found; start..end, strand, type, name):
     34..337     +  enhancer       CMV enhancer: human cytomegalovirus immediate early enhancer
    338..541     +  promoter       CMV promoter: human cytomegalovirus (CMV) immediate early promoter
    628..1341    +  CDS            EBFP2: EBFP2 is a basic (constitutively fluorescent) blue fluorescent protein published in 2007, derived from Aequorea victoria. It is reported to be a rapidly-maturing monomer with moderate acid sensitivity.
   1348..1695    +  CDS            spa (fragment): SPA_STAAM - Experimental evidence at protein level: Swiss-Prot protein existence level 1. Plays a role in the inhibition of the host innate and adaptive immune responses. Possesses five immunoglobulin-binding domains that capture both the fragment crystallizable region (Fc region) and the Fab region (part of Ig that identifies antigen) of immunoglobulins (By similarity). In turn, Staphylococcus aureus is protected from phagocytic killing via inhibition of Ig Fc region. In addition, the host elicited B-cell response is prevented due to a decrease of antibody-secreting cell proliferation that en
   1749..1766    +  CDS            9xHis (fragment): 9xHis affinity tag
   1776..1825    +  CDS            SET1 (fragment): solubility-enhancement tag derived from T7 phage gene 10B
   1833..1880    +  terminator     T7 terminator: transcription terminator for bacteriophage T7 RNA polymerase
   1905..1936    +  polyA_signal   SV40 poly(A) signal (fragment): SV40 polyadenylation signal
   1970..2398    -  rep_origin     f1 ori (sequence partly withheld): f1 bacteriophage origin of replication; arrow indicates direction of (+) strand synthesis
   2425..2529    +  promoter       AmpR promoter: bla
   2572..2643    +  promoter       SV40 promoter (fragment): SV40 enhancer and early promoter
   2644..2715    +  promoter       SV40 promoter (fragment): SV40 enhancer and early promoter
   2719..2853    +  rep_origin     SV40 ori: SV40 origin of replication
   2902..3696    +  CDS            NeoR/KanR: aminoglycoside phosphotransferase from Tn5; aph(3')-II (or nptII); confers resistance to neomycin, kanamycin, and G418 (Geneticin®)
   3717..3869    +  CDS            ble (fragment): BLE_KLEPN - Experimental evidence at protein level: Swiss-Prot protein existence level 1. Binding protein with a strong affinity to the bleomycin family of antibiotics. Binds to CL990; an antimitotic-antibiotic compound. From Klebsiella pneumoniae.
   3928..3975    +  polyA_signal   HSV TK poly(A) signal: herpes simplex virus thymidine kinase polyadenylation signal (Cole and Stacy, 1985)
   4066..4082    -  polyA_signal   bGH poly(A) signal (fragment): bovine growth hormone polyadenylation signal
   4304..4892    +  rep_origin     ori: high-copy-number ColE1/pMB1/pBR322/pUC origin of replication
   5007..5033    +  enhancer       CMV enhancer (fragment): human cytomegalovirus immediate early enhancer
