[The description below was written by a language model from this plasmid's Addgene catalogue record and pLannotate feature annotations shown in this document.]
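Description:
L_NLS 41kDa (BFP) is a mammalian expression plasmid built on the pEGFP-C3 backbone and designed as a probe for nucleocytoplasmic transport. It replicates in E. coli from a high-copy ColE1/pUC-type origin and is selected with kanamycin through the Tn5 NeoR/KanR gene. That gene sits behind both a bacterial (bla-type) promoter and the SV40 early promoter and is followed by the HSV TK polyadenylation signal, so the same marker can provide G418 selection in mammalian cells. An f1 origin and an SV40 origin are also present; the latter permits episomal replication in cells expressing SV40 large T antigen.

The payload is a synthetic fusion, (NLS)SV40A4-BFP-2PrA, driven by the CMV immediate-early enhancer and promoter. According to the insert name, it begins with a variant of the SV40 nuclear localisation signal. This short element is not separately annotated in the feature table, but there is unannotated space upstream of the fluorescent protein where it could lie. It is followed by the blue fluorescent protein EBFP2 and then a fragment of Staphylococcus aureus protein A. The name suggests this fragment supplies two protein A domains, presumably as inert bulk that brings the probe to the roughly 41 kDa stated in the plasmid name. Downstream, the annotation picks up a His-tag fragment, a T7-derived tag fragment and a T7 terminator. These are probably remnants of a bacterial expression vector from which the insert was taken, and the record does not say whether they are translated. Only a fragment of the SV40 poly(A) signal follows.

The "L_" prefix is not explained in the record. The construct is used to monitor nuclear import and nuclear-to-cytoplasmic distribution of a cargo of defined size in live cells by blue fluorescence.
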