Addgene plasmid #201392: L_NLS 41kDa (BFP)
Purpose: Nucleocytoplasmic transport probe
Depositing lab: Pere Roca-Cusachs. Depositing organization: Institut de Bioenginyeria de Catalunya (IBEC).
Backbone
  Vector backbone: pEGFP-C3
  Vector type: Mammalian Expression
Growth in bacteria
  Bacterial resistance: Kanamycin, 50 μg/mL
  Growth temperature: 37°C
  Growth strain: DH5alpha
  Copy number: High Copy
Gene/Insert
  Gene/Insert name: (NLS)SV40A4-BFP-2PrA
  Species: Synthetic
  Cloning method: Ligation Independent Cloning
Terms and licenses: Academic/Nonprofit Terms; Industry Terms: Not Available to Industry
Depositor comments: Internal lab code: IG121/P699. Related to Andreu, Ignasi Granero-Moya et al. 2022 Nat Cell Biol. (https://pubmed.ncbi.nlm.nih.gov/35681009/)
How to cite: L_NLS 41kDa (BFP) was a gift from Pere Roca-Cusachs (Addgene plasmid # 201392 ; http://n2t.net/addgene:201392 ; RRID:Addgene_201392)
